Addgene plasmid #45774: pBEST-PLtetO-1-UTR1-TetR-deGFP-T500
Depositing lab: Richard Murray. Depositing organization: California Institute of Technology.
Backbone
  Vector backbone: pBEST-Luc
  Backbone manufacturer: Promega
  Modifications to backbone: pTacI promoter was removed and replaced by PLtetO-1. Untranslated region was removed and replaced by UTR1, a powerful UTR. Luc gene (firefly Luciferase) was removed and replaced by the fusion protein TetR-deGFP. A transcriptional terminator was added, called T500.
  Vector type: Bacterial Expression, Synthetic Biology
Growth in bacteria
  Bacterial resistance: Ampicillin, 100 μg/mL
  Growth temperature: 37°C
  Growth strain: JM109
  Copy number: High Copy
Gene/Insert
  Gene/Insert name: tetR-deGFP
  Species: Synthetic
  Insert size (bp): 1332
  Promoter: PLtetO-1
  Tag / fusion protein: Fusion protein of TetR and deGFP, with glycine-serine linker
  Cloning method: Unknown
  Sequencing primers: 5′ GTGAACGTGACGGACGTAAC; 3′ TCGCCGCACTTATGACTGCGGTATCAGCTCACTCAAAG
Resource information
  A portion of this plasmid was derived from a plasmid made by: Vincent Noireaux, University of Minnesota
Terms and licenses: Academic/Nonprofit Terms; Industry Terms: Not Available to Industry
How to cite: pBEST-PLtetO-1-UTR1-TetR-deGFP-T500 was a gift from Richard Murray (Addgene plasmid # 45774 ; http://n2t.net/addgene:45774 ; RRID:Addgene_45774)
