[The description below was written by a language model from this plasmid's Addgene catalogue record and pLannotate feature annotations shown in this document.]
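Description:
pBEST-PLtetO-1-UTR1-TetR-deGFP-T500 is a small (about 3.7 kb), high-copy bacterial expression plasmid for synthetic biology, built on the Promega pBEST-Luc backbone. It replicates in E. coli from a ColE1/pUC-type origin and is selected with ampicillin through the β-lactamase gene and its native bla promoter. According to the record, the original pTacI promoter, untranslated region and firefly luciferase gene of pBEST-Luc were all replaced, and a transcriptional terminator called T500 was added downstream of the new coding sequence. T500 is not picked up as a separate feature in the annotation.

The payload is a synthetic 1,332 bp open reading frame encoding TetR fused through a glycine-serine linker to deGFP, a green fluorescent protein variant that the automated annotation matches to an EGFP-family protein. Transcription is driven by PLtetO-1, a phage lambda PL derivative carrying tet operator sites. Translation starts from UTR1, described as a strong leader and annotated as containing the bacteriophage T7 gene 10 ribosome binding site. Because TetR binds the tet operators in its own promoter, the cassette should form a negative autoregulatory loop. The repressor would limit its own synthesis, tetracycline-class inducers would be expected to relieve that repression, and the fused deGFP reports repressor levels directly.

The short hits to a TEV site in the linker region, a tetracycline efflux gene fragment and a lambda O protein fragment are probably backbone remnants or incidental matches rather than functional parts. The record does not state a specific application. The design suits quantitative characterisation of gene circuits, and part of the plasmid derives from a construct made by another laboratory.
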