Features (pLannotate 1.2.2; 10 found; start..end, strand, type, name):
      7..29      +  RBS            RBS: efficient ribosome binding site from bacteriophage T7 gene 10 (Olins and Rangwala, 1989)
     38..658     +  CDS            tetR: TETR2_ECOLX - Experimental evidence at protein level: Swiss-Prot protein existence level 1. TetR is the repressor of the tetracycline resistance element; its N-terminal region forms a helix-turn-helix structure and binds DNA. Binding of tetracycline to TetR reduces the repressor affinity for the tetracycline resistance gene (tetA) promoter operator sites. From Escherichia coli.
    662..679     +  CDS            TEV site (fragment): tobacco etch virus (TEV) protease recognition and cleavage site
    695..1366    +  CDS            (3-F)Tyr-EGFP: (3-F)Tyr-EGFP is a basic (constitutively fluorescent) green fluorescent protein published in 2004, derived from Aequorea victoria.
   1406..1492    +  CDS            TcR (fragment): tetracycline efflux protein; tet; confers resistance to tetracycline
   1620..2208    -  rep_origin     ori: high-copy-number ColE1/pMB1/pBR322/pUC origin of replication
   2379..3239    -  CDS            AmpR: β-lactamase; bla; confers resistance to ampicillin, carbenicillin, and related antibiotics
   3240..3344    -  promoter       AmpR promoter: bla
   3446..3673    +  CDS            O (fragment): VRPO_LAMBD - Protein inferred from homology: Swiss-Prot protein existence level 3. Necessary for the bidirectional replication of DNA. It interacts with the ori (origin of replication) region of the genome during the initiation of replication. From Escherichia phage lambda (Bacteriophage lambda).
   3674..3728    +  promoter       PLtetO-1 promoter (fragment): modified phage lambda PL promoter with tet operator sites (Lutz and Bujard, 1997)
>Addgene plasmid #45774 | pBEST-PLtetO-1-UTR1-TetR-deGFP-T500 | depositor full sequence | sequence record 64148 | pBEST-PLtetO-1-UTR1-TetR-deGFP-T500 sequence 3734 bps
AATAATTTTGTTTAACTTTAAGAAGGAGATATACCACATGTCTAGATTAGATAAAAGTAAAGTGATTAAC
AGCGCATTAGAGCTGCTTAATGAGGTCGGAATCGAAGGTTTAACAACCCGTAAACTCGCCCAGAAGCTAG
GTGTAGAGCAGCCTACATTGTATTGGCATGTAAAAAATAAGCGGGCTTTGCTCGACGCCTTAGCCATTGA
GATGTTAGATAGGCACCATACTCACTTTTGCCCTTTAGAAGGGGAAAGCTGGCAAGATTTTTTACGTAAT
AACGCTAAAAGTTTTAGATGTGCTTTACTAAGTCATCGCGATGGAGCAAAAGTACATTTAGGTACACGGC
CTACAGAAAAACAGTATGAAACTCTCGAAAATCAATTAGCCTTTTTATGCCAACAAGGTTTTTCACTAGA
GAATGCATTATATGCACTCAGCGCTGTGGGGCATTTTACTTTAGGTTGCGTATTGGAAGATCAAGAGCAT
CAAGTCGCTAAAGAAGAAAGGGAAACACCTACTACTGATAGTATGCCGCCATTATTACGACAAGCTATCG
AATTATTTGATCACCAAGGTGCAGAGCCAGCCTTCTTATTCGGCCTTGAATTGATCATATGCGGATTAGA
AAAACAACTTAAATGTGAAAGTGGGTCTGGTGAAAACCTGTACTTCCAGTCTGGTGGTGCTATGGAGCTT
TTCACTGGCGTTGTTCCCATCCTGGTCGAGCTGGACGGCGACGTAAACGGCCACAAGTTCAGCGTGTCCG
GCGAGGGCGAGGGCGATGCCACCTACGGCAAGCTGACCCTGAAGTTCATCTGCACCACCGGCAAGCTGCC
CGTGCCCTGGCCCACCCTCGTGACCACCCTGACCTACGGCGTGCAGTGCTTCAGCCGCTACCCCGACCAC
ATGAAGCAGCACGACTTCTTCAAGTCCGCCATGCCCGAAGGCTACGTCCAGGAGCGCACCATCTTCTTCA
AGGACGACGGCAACTACAAGACCCGCGCCGAGGTGAAGTTCGAGGGCGACACCCTGGTGAACCGCATCGA
GCTGAAGGGCATCGACTTCAAGGAGGACGGCAACATCCTGGGGCACAAGCTGGAGTACAACTACAACAGC
CACAACGTCTATATCATGGCCGACAAGCAGAAGAACGGCATCAAGGTGAACTTCAAGATCCGCCACAACA
TCGAGGACGGCAGCGTGCAGCTCGCCGACCACTACCAGCAGAACACCCCCATCGGCGACGGCCCCGTGCT
GCTGCCCGACAACCACTACCTGAGCACCCAGTCCGCCCTGAGCAAAGACCCCAACGAGAAGCGCGATCAC
ATGGTCCTGCTGGAGTTCGTGACCGCCGCCGGGATCTAACTCGAGCAAAGCCCGCCGAAAGGCGGGCTTT
TCTGTGTCGACCGATGCCCTTGAGAGCCTTCAACCCAGTCAGCTCCTTCCGGTGGGCGCGGGGCATGACT
ATCGTCGCCGCACTTATGACTGCGGTATCAGCTCACTCAAAGGCGGTAATACGGTTATCCACAGAATCAG
GGGATAACGCAGGAAAGAACATGTGAGCAAAAGGCCAGCAAAAGGCCAGGAACCGTAAAAAGGCCGCGTT
GCTGGCGTTTTTCCATAGGCTCCGCCCCCCTGACGAGCATCACAAAAATCGACGCTCAAGTCAGAGGTGG
CGAAACCCGACAGGACTATAAAGATACCAGGCGTTTCCCCCTGGAAGCTCCCTCGTGCGCTCTCCTGTTC
CGACCCTGCCGCTTACCGGATACCTGTCCGCCTTTCTCCCTTCGGGAAGCGTGGCGCTTTCTCAATGCTC
ACGCTGTAGGTATCTCAGTTCGGTGTAGGTCGTTCGCTCCAAGCTGGGCTGTGTGCACGAACCCCCCGTT
CAGCCCGACCGCTGCGCCTTATCCGGTAACTATCGTCTTGAGTCCAACCCGGTAAGACACGACTTATCGC
CACTGGCAGCAGCCACTGGTAACAGGATTAGCAGAGCGAGGTATGTAGGCGGTGCTACAGAGTTCTTGAA
GTGGTGGCCTAACTACGGCTACACTAGAAGGACAGTATTTGGTATCTGCGCTCTGCTGAAGCCAGTTACC
TTCGGAAAAAGAGTTGGTAGCTCTTGATCCGGCAAACAAACCACCGCTGGTAGCGGTGGTTTTTTTGTTT
GCAAGCAGCAGATTACGCGCAGAAAAAAAGGATCTCAAGAAGATCCTTTGATCTTTTCTACGGGGTCTGA
CGCTCAGTGGAACGAAAACTCACGTTAAGGGATTTTGGTCATGAGATTATCAAAAAGGATCTTCACCTAG
ATCCTTTTAAATTAAAAATGAAGTTTTAAATCAATCTAAAGTATATATGAGTAAACTTGGTCTGACAGTT
ACCAATGCTTAATCAGTGAGGCACCTATCTCAGCGATCTGTCTATTTCGTTCATCCATAGTTGCCTGACT
CCCCGTCGTGTAGATAACTACGATACGGGAGGGCTTACCATCTGGCCCCAGTGCTGCAATGATACCGCGA
GACCCACGCTCACCGGCTCCAGATTTATCAGCAATAAACCAGCCAGCCGGAAGGGCCGAGCGCAGAAGTG
GTCCTGCAACTTTATCCGCCTCCATCCAGTCTATTAATTGTTGCCGGGAAGCTAGAGTAAGTAGTTCGCC
AGTTAATAGTTTGCGCAACGTTGTTGCCATTGCTACAGGCATCGTGGTGTCACGCTCGTCGTTTGGTATG
GCTTCATTCAGCTCCGGTTCCCAACGATCAAGGCGAGTTACATGATCCCCCATGTTGTGCAAAAAAGCGG
TTAGCTCCTTCGGTCCTCCGATCGTTGTCAGAAGTAAGTTGGCCGCAGTGTTATCACTCATGGTTATGGC
AGCACTGCATAATTCTCTTACTGTCATGCCATCCGTAAGATGCTTTTCTGTGACTGGTGAGTACTCAACC
AAGTCATTCTGAGAATAGTGTATGCGGCGACCGAGTTGCTCTTGCCCGGCGTCAATACGGGATAATACCG
CGCCACATAGCAGAACTTTAAAAGTGCTCATCATTGGAAAACGTTCTTCGGGGCGAAAACTCTCAAGGAT
CTTACCGCTGTTGAGATCCAGTTCGATGTAACCCACTCGTGCACCCAACTGATCTTCAGCATCTTTTACT
TTCACCAGCGTTTCTGGGTGAGCAAAAACAGGAAGGCAAAATGCCGCAAAAAAGGGAATAAGGGCGACAC
GGAAATGTTGAATACTCATACTCTTCCTTTTTCAATATTATTGAAGCATTTATCAGGGTTATTGTCTCAT
GAGCGGATACATATTTGAATGTATTTAGAAAAATAAACAAATAGGGGTTCCGCGCACATTTCCCCGAAAA
GTGCCACCTGACGTCTAAGAAACCATTATTATCATGACATTAACCTATAAAAATAGGCGTATCACGAGGC
CCTTTCGTCTTCAAGAATTCTGGCGAATCCTCTGACCAGCCAGAAAACGACCTTTCTGTGGTGAAACCGG
ATGCTGCAATTCAGAGCGGCAGCAAGTGGGGGACAGCAGAAGACCTGACCGCCGCAGAGTGGATGTTTGA
CATGGTGAAGACTATCGCACCATCAGCTAACGATATCCGCCTGATGCGTGAACGTGACGGACGTAACCAC
CGCGACATGTGTGTGCTGTTCCGCTGGGCATGCTCCCTATCAGTGATAGAGATTGACATCCCTATCAGTG
ATAGAGATACTGAGCACAGCTAGC
