>Addgene plasmid #45774 | pBEST-PLtetO-1-UTR1-TetR-deGFP-T500 | addgene partial sequence | sequence record 67084 | Tet-R 5'-GGCGAGTTTACGGGTTGTTA-3'
GCGCTGTTAATCACTTTACTTTTATCTAATCTAGACATGTGGTATATCTCCTTCTTAAAGTTAAACAAAA
TTATTGCTAGCTGTGCTCAGTATCTCTATCACTGATAGGGATGTCAATCTCTATCACTGATAGGGAGCAT
GCCCAGCGGAACAGCACACACATGTCGCGGTGGTTACGTCCGTCACGTTCACGCATCAGGCGGATATCGT
TAGCTGATGGTGCGATAGTCTTCACCATGTCAAACATCCACTCTGCGGCGGTCAGGTCTTCTGCTGTCCC
CCACTTGCTGGCGCTCTGAATTGCAGCATCCGGTTTCACCACAGAAAGGTCGTTTTCTGGCTGGTCAGAG
GATTCGCCAGAATTCTTGAAGACGAAAGGGCCTCGTGATACGCCTATTTTTATAGGTTAATGTCATGATA
ATAATGGTTTCTTAGACGTCAGGTGGCACTTTTCGGGGAAATGTGCGCGGAACCCCTATTTGTTTATTTT
TCTAAATACATTCAAATATGTATCCGCTCATGAGACAATAACCCTGATAAATGCTTCAATAATATTGAAA
AAGGAAGAGTATGAGTATTCAACATTTCCGTGTCGCCCTTATTCCCTTTTTTGCGGCATTTTGCCTTCCT
GTTTTTGCTCACCCAGAAACGCTGGTGAAAGTAAAAGATGCTGAAGATCAGTTGGGTGCACGAGTGGGTT
ACATCGAACTGGATCTCAACAGCGGTAAGATCC
