>Addgene plasmid #45774 | pBEST-PLtetO-1-UTR1-TetR-deGFP-T500 | addgene partial sequence | sequence record 67193 | EGFP-C 5'-CATGGTCCTGCTGGAGTTCGTG-3'
AGGCGGGCTTTTCTGTGTCGACCGATGCCCTTGAGAGCCTTCAACCCAGTCAGCTCCTTCCGGTGGGCGC
GGGGCATGACTATCGTCGCCGCACTTATGACTGCGGTATCAGCTCACTCAAAGGCGGTAATACGGTTATC
CACAGAATCAGGGGATAACGCAGGAAAGAACATGTGAGCAAAAGGCCAGCAAAAGGCCAGGAACCGTAAA
AAGGCCGCGTTGCTGGCGTTTTTCCATAGGCTCCGCCCCCCTGACGAGCATCACAAAAATCGACGCTCAA
GTCAGAGGTGGCGAAACCCGACAGGACTATAAAGATACCAGGCGTTTCCCCCTGGAAGCTCCCTCGTGCG
CTCTCCTGTTCCGACCCTGCCGCTTACCGGATACCTGTCCGCCTTTCTCCCTTCGGGAAGCGTGGCGCTT
TCTCATAGCTCACGCTGTAGGTATCTCAGTTCGGTGTAGGTCGTTCGCTCCAAGCTGGGCTGTGTGCACG
AACCCCCCGTTCAGCCCGACCGCTGCGCCTTATCCGGTAACTATCGTCTTGAGTCCAACCCGGTAAGACA
CGACTTATCGCCACTGGCAGCAGCCACTGGTAACAGGATTAGCAGAGCGAGGTATGTAGGCGGTGCTACA
GAGTTCTTGAAGTGGTGGCCTAACTACGGCTACACTAGAAGAACAGTATTTGGTATCTGCGCTCTGCTGA
AGCCAGTTACCTTCGGAAAAAGAGTTGGTAGCTCTTGATCCGGCAAACAAACCACCGCTGGTAGCGGTGG
TTTTT
