>Addgene plasmid #45774 | pBEST-PLtetO-1-UTR1-TetR-deGFP-T500 | addgene partial sequence | sequence record 67194 | EGFP-N 5'-CGTCGCCGTCCAGCTCGACCAG-3'
ATAGCACCACCAGACTGGAAGTACAGGTTTTCACCAGACCCACTTTCACATTTAAGTTGTTTTTCTAATC
CGCATATGATCAATTCAAGGCCGAATAAGAAGGCTGGCTCTGCACCTTGGTGATCAAATAATTCGATAGC
TTGTCGTAATAATGGCGGCATACTATCAGTAGTAGGTGTTTCCCTTTCTTCTTTAGCGACTTGATGCTCT
TGATCTTCCAATACGCAACCTAAAGTAAAATGCCCCACAGCGCTGAGTGCATATAATGCATTCTCTAGTG
AAAAACCTTGTTGGCATAAAAAGGCTAATTGATTTTCGAGAGTTTCATACTGTTTTTCTGTAGGCCGTGT
ACCTAAATGTACTTTTGCTCCATCGCGATGACTTAGTAAAGCACATCTAAAACTTTTAGCGTTATTACGT
AAAAAATCTTGCCAGCTTTCCCCTTCTAAAGGGCAAAAGTGAGTATGGTGCCTATCTAACATCTCAATGG
CTAAGGCGTCGAGCAAAGCCCGCTTATTTTTTACATGCCAATACAATGTAGGCTGCTCTACACCTAGCTT
CTGGGCGAGTTTACGGGTTGTTAAACCTTCGATTCCGACCTCATTAAGCAGCTCTAATGCGCTGTTAATC
ACTTTACTTTTATCTAATCTAGACATGTGGTATATCTCCTTCTTAAAGTTAAACAAAATTATTGCTAGCT
GTGCTCAGTATCTCTATCACTGATAGGGATGTCAATCTCTATCACTGATAGGGAGCATGCCCAGCGGAAC
AGCACACACATGTCGCGGTGGTTACGTCCGTCACGTTCACGCATCAGGCGGATATCGTTAGCTGATGGTG
CGATAGTCTTCACCATGTCAAACATCC
